Addgene plasmid #130558: pTK_Citrine_Nanotag_5_neg_Control
Purpose: Enhancer cloning nanotag reporter vector
Depositing lab: Tatjana Sauka-Spengler. Depositing organization: University of Oxford. Publication: Reconstruction of the Global Neural Crest Gene Regulatory Network In Vivo. Williams RM, Candido-Ferreira I, Repapi E, Gavriouchkina D, Senanayake U, Ling ITC, Telenius J, Taylor S, Hughes J, Sauka-Spengler T. Dev Cell. 2019 Oct 21;51(2):255-276.e7. doi: 10.1016/j.devcel.2019.10.003. PubMed 31639368.
Backbone
  Vector backbone: pTK_BsmBI
  Backbone size w/o insert (bp): 4670
  Vector type: Enhancer cloning nanotag reporter vector
Growth in bacteria
  Bacterial resistance: Ampicillin, 100 μg/mL
  Growth temperature: 37°C
  Growth strain: DH5alpha
  Copy number: Low Copy
Gene/Insert
  Gene/Insert name: negative oligo sequence
  Species: G. gallus (chicken)
  Insert size (bp): 38
  Promoter: thymidine kinase minimal promoter
  Cloning method: Restriction Enzyme; 5′ cloning site Unknown (unknown if destroyed)
  Sequencing primers: 5′ pTK forward CTAGCAAAATAGGCTGTCCC; 3′ pTK reverse ATATTTCTTCCGGGGACACC
Terms and licenses: Academic/Nonprofit Terms; Industry Terms: Not Available to Industry
How to cite: pTK_Citrine_Nanotag_5_neg_Control was a gift from Tatjana Sauka-Spengler (Addgene plasmid # 130558 ; http://n2t.net/addgene:130558 ; RRID:Addgene_130558)
