[The description below was written by a language model from this plasmid's Addgene catalogue record and pLannotate feature annotations shown in this document.]
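Description:
pTK_Citrine_Nanotag_5_neg_Control is an enhancer-testing reporter plasmid built on the pTK_BsmBI backbone, in which candidate regulatory sequences are cloned upstream of a minimal herpes simplex virus thymidine kinase promoter that drives the yellow fluorescent protein Citrine. In this member of the series the enhancer position holds a 38 bp "negative oligo sequence" listed as chicken-derived, so the plasmid serves as a negative control: with no active enhancer present, the minimal TK promoter alone should give only baseline reporter expression. The catalogue gives the cloning method as restriction enzyme-based but does not state the sites used.

The two sequence records (an NGS result and the depositor's sequence, about 4.5 kb each) show the same circular arrangement with different start points. A synthetic poly(A) signal and an RNA polymerase II pause site from the human α2 globin gene lie upstream of the enhancer/promoter region, where they would limit read-through transcription from the backbone into the reporter. Downstream of the TK promoter come a chimeric β-globin/immunoglobulin intron, which generally improves transcript processing and expression, the Citrine coding sequence, and an SV40 polyadenylation signal that is annotated on the reverse strand. The "nanotag" named in the title is not annotated in either feature table, and its nature and position are not stated in the record; an unannotated stretch lies between Citrine and the SV40 poly(A) signal.

The plasmid is propagated in E. coli with ampicillin selection (AmpR under its own bla promoter) and a ColE1/pUC-type origin, although the catalogue lists it as low copy. An f1 origin is also present, along with short remnants of lacZα, a tetracycline resistance gene and SV40 large T antigen.
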