Features (pLannotate 1.2.2; 13 found; start..end, strand, type, name):
      1..49      +  polyA_signal   poly(A) signal: synthetic polyadenylation signal
     63..154     +  misc_feature   pause site: RNA polymerase II transcriptional pause signal from the human α2 globin gene
    346..491     +  promoter       HSV TK promoter: herpes simplex virus thymidine kinase promoter
    569..701     +  intron         chimeric intron: chimera between introns from human β-globin and immunoglobulin heavy chain genes
    761..1477    +  CDS            Citrine: Citrine is a basic (constitutively fluorescent) yellow fluorescent protein published in 2001, derived from Aequorea victoria. It has moderate acid sensitivity.
   1651..1772    -  polyA_signal   SV40 poly(A) signal: SV40 polyadenylation signal
   1795..1863    -  CDS            large T antigen (fragment): large T antigen from SV40 (simian virus 40)
   1879..2011    +  CDS            TcR (fragment): tetracycline efflux protein; tet; confers resistance to tetracycline
   2191..2779    -  rep_origin     ori: high-copy-number ColE1/pMB1/pBR322/pUC origin of replication
   2950..3810    -  CDS            AmpR: β-lactamase; bla; confers resistance to ampicillin, carbenicillin, and related antibiotics
   3811..3915    -  promoter       AmpR promoter: bla
   3942..4370    +  rep_origin     f1 ori (sequence partly withheld): f1 bacteriophage origin of replication; arrow indicates direction of (+) strand synthesis
   4402..4469    -  CDS            lacZα (fragment): LacZα fragment of β-galactosidase; lacZ fragment
>Addgene plasmid #130558 | pTK_Citrine_Nanotag_5_neg_Control | depositor full sequence | sequence record 249874 | pTK_Citrine_Nanotag_5_neg_Control sequence 4527 bps
AATAAAATATCTTTATTTTCATTACATCTGTGTGTTGGTTTTTTGTGTGAATCGATAGTACTAACATACG
CTCTCCATCAAAACAAAACGAAACAAAACAAACTAGCAAAATAGGCTGTCCCCAGTGCAAGTGCAGGTGC
CAGAACATTTCTCTATCGATAGGTACCGAGCTCGAGTTGCCAGGAGCTGGATCGATGATATCCGATCGAT
CGTAGCACCTGTTGGCTAGCCCGGGCTCGAGATCTGCGATCTAAGTAAGCTTGCTGCTTCATCCCCGTGG
CCCGTTGCTCGCGTTTGCTGGCGGTGTCCCCGGAAGAAATATATTTGCATGTCTTTAGTTCTATGATGAC
ACAAACCCCGCCCAGCGTCTTGTCATTGGCGAATTCGAACACGCAGATGCAGTCGGGGCGGCGCGGTCCC
AGGTCCACTTCGCATATTAAGGTGACGCGTGTGGCCTCGAACACCGAGCGACCCTGCAGCGACCCGCTTA
ACAGCGTCAACAGCGTGCCGCAGATCCCAAGCTTGCGGCCGCTTAAGCTGCAGAAGTTGGTCGTGAGGCA
CTGGGCAGGTAAGTATCAAGGTTACAAGACAGGTTTAAGGAGACCAATAGAAACTGGGCTTGTCGAGACA
GAGAAGACTCTTGCGTTTCTGATAGGCACCTATTGGTCTTACTGACATCCACTTTGCCTTTCTCTCCACA
GGTGTCCACTCCCAGGTTCAATACAGCTCTTAAGCGGCCGCAAGCTAGCTTGCCGCCACCATGGTGAGCA
AGGGCGAGGAGCTGTTCACCGGGGTGGTGCCCATCCTGGTCGAGCTGGACGGCGACGTAAACGGCCACAA
GTTCAGCGTGTCCGGCGAGGGCGAGGGCGATGCCACCTACGGCAAGCTGACCCTGAAGTTCATCTGCACC
ACCGGCAAGCTGCCCGTGCCCTGGCCCACCCTCGTGACCACCTTCGGCTACGGCCTGATGTGCTTCGCCC
GCTACCCCGACCACATGAAGCAGCACGACTTCTTCAAGTCCGCCATGCCCGAAGGCTACGTCCAGGAGCG
CACCATCTTCTTCAAGGACGACGGCAACTACAAGACCCGCGCCGAGGTGAAGTTCGAGGGCGACACCCTG
GTGAACCGCATCGAGCTGAAGGGCATCGACTTCAAGGAGGACGGCAACATCCTGGGGCACAAGCTGGAGT
ACAACTACAACAGCCACAACGTCTATATCATGGCCGACAAGCAGAAGAACGGCATCAAGGTGAACTTCAA
GATCCGCCACAACATCGAGGACGGCAGCGTGCAGCTCGCCGACCACTACCAGCAGAACACCCCCATCGGC
GACGGCCCCGTGCTGCTGCCCGACAACCACTACCTGAGCTACCAGTCCGCCCTGAGCAAAGACCCCAACG
AGAAGCGCGATCACATGGTCCTGCTGGAGTTCGTGACCGCCGCCGGGATCACTCTCGGCATGGACGAGCT
GTACAAGTGAGCCTCTAGACTCCCTCAGCGGCGCGCCGTTGCGTTCCAAACGTCGTGGAGCTCCCTGTCA
AGACACGAACCGCTAACGCCACCTTAGTCCGTGAAGCATGATACGCGACATACCCCAGGAGATCTCACGT
GTCTAGAGTCGGGGCGGCCGGCCGCTTCGAGCAGACATGATAAGATACATTGATGAGTTTGGACAAACCA
CAACTAGAATGCAGTGAAAAAAATGCTTTATTTGTGAAATTTGTGATGCTATTGCTTTATTTGTAACCAT
TATAAGCTGCAATAAACAAGTTAACAACAACAATTGCATTCATTTTATGTTTCAGGTTCAGGGGGAGGTG
TGGGAGGTTTTTTAAAGCAAGTAAAACCTCTACAAATGTGGTAAAATCGATAAGGATCCGTCGACCGATG
CCCTTGAGAGCCTTCAACCCAGTCAGCTCCTTCCGGTGGGCGCGGGGCATGACTATCGTCGCCGCACTTA
TGACTGTCTTCTTTATCATGCAACTCGTAGGACAGGTGCCGGCAGCGCTCTTCCGCTTCCTCGCTCACTG
ACTCGCTGCGCTCGGTCGTTCGGCTGCGGCGAGCGGTATCAGCTCACTCAAAGGCGGTAATACGGTTATC
CACAGAATCAGGGGATAACGCAGGAAAGAACATGTGAGCAAAAGGCCAGCAAAAGGCCAGGAACCGTAAA
AAGGCCGCGTTGCTGGCGTTTTTCCATAGGCTCCGCCCCCCTGACGAGCATCACAAAAATCGACGCTCAA
GTCAGAGGTGGCGAAACCCGACAGGACTATAAAGATACCAGGCGTTTCCCCCTGGAAGCTCCCTCGTGCG
CTCTCCTGTTCCGACCCTGCCGCTTACCGGATACCTGTCCGCCTTTCTCCCTTCGGGAAGCGTGGCGCTT
TCTCAATGCTCACGCTGTAGGTATCTCAGTTCGGTGTAGGTCGTTCGCTCCAAGCTGGGCTGTGTGCACG
AACCCCCCGTTCAGCCCGACCGCTGCGCCTTATCCGGTAACTATCGTCTTGAGTCCAACCCGGTAAGACA
CGACTTATCGCCACTGGCAGCAGCCACTGGTAACAGGATTAGCAGAGCGAGGTATGTAGGCGGTGCTACA
GAGTTCTTGAAGTGGTGGCCTAACTACGGCTACACTAGAAGGACAGTATTTGGTATCTGCGCTCTGCTGA
AGCCAGTTACCTTCGGAAAAAGAGTTGGTAGCTCTTGATCCGGCAAACAAACCACCGCTGGTAGCGGTGG
TTTTTTTGTTTGCAAGCAGCAGATTACGCGCAGAAAAAAAGGATCTCAAGAAGATCCTTTGATCTTTTCT
ACGGGGTCTGACGCTCAGTGGAACGAAAACTCACGTTAAGGGATTTTGGTCATGAGATTATCAAAAAGGA
TCTTCACCTAGATCCTTTTAAATTAAAAATGAAGTTTTAAATCAATCTAAAGTATATATGAGTAAACTTG
GTCTGACAGTTACCAATGCTTAATCAGTGAGGCACCTATCTCAGCGATCTGTCTATTTCGTTCATCCATA
GTTGCCTGACTCCCCGTCGTGTAGATAACTACGATACGGGAGGGCTTACCATCTGGCCCCAGTGCTGCAA
TGATACCGCGAGACCCACGCTCACCGGCTCCAGATTTATCAGCAATAAACCAGCCAGCCGGAAGGGCCGA
GCGCAGAAGTGGTCCTGCAACTTTATCCGCCTCCATCCAGTCTATTAATTGTTGCCGGGAAGCTAGAGTA
AGTAGTTCGCCAGTTAATAGTTTGCGCAACGTTGTTGCCATTGCTACAGGCATCGTGGTGTCACGCTCGT
CGTTTGGTATGGCTTCATTCAGCTCCGGTTCCCAACGATCAAGGCGAGTTACATGATCCCCCATGTTGTG
CAAAAAAGCGGTTAGCTCCTTCGGTCCTCCGATCGTTGTCAGAAGTAAGTTGGCCGCAGTGTTATCACTC
ATGGTTATGGCAGCACTGCATAATTCTCTTACTGTCATGCCATCCGTAAGATGCTTTTCTGTGACTGGTG
AGTACTCAACCAAGTCATTCTGAGAATAGTGTATGCGGCGACCGAGTTGCTCTTGCCCGGCGTCAATACG
GGATAATACCGCGCCACATAGCAGAACTTTAAAAGTGCTCATCATTGGAAAACGTTCTTCGGGGCGAAAA
CTCTCAAGGATCTTACCGCTGTTGAGATCCAGTTCGATGTAACCCACTCGTGCACCCAACTGATCTTCAG
CATCTTTTACTTTCACCAGCGTTTCTGGGTGAGCAAAAACAGGAAGGCAAAATGCCGCAAAAAAGGGAAT
AAGGGCGACACGGAAATGTTGAATACTCATACTCTTCCTTTTTCAATATTATTGAAGCATTTATCAGGGT
TATTGTCTCATGAGCGGATACATATTTGAATGTATTTAGAAAAATAAACAAATAGGGGTTCCGCGCACAT
TTCCCCGAAAAGTGCCACCTG
[124 nt withheld, positions 3942-4065]
C
[91 nt withheld, positions 4067-4157]
A
[49 nt withheld, positions 4159-4207]
CCTTTGACGTTGGAGTCCACGTTCTTT
[37 nt withheld, positions 4235-4271]
ACCCTATCTCGGTCTATTCTTTTGATTTATAAGGGATTTTGCCGATTTCGGCCTATTGGTTAAAAAATGA
GCTGATTTAACAAAAATTTAACGCGAATTTTAACAAAATATTAACGCTTACAATTTGCCATTCGCCATTC
AGGCTGCGCAACTGTTGGGAAGGGCGATCGGTGCGGGCCTCTTCGCTATTACGCCAGCCCAAGCTACCAT
GATAAGTAAGTAATATTAAGGTACGGGAGGTACTTGGAGCGGCCGC
