Features (pLannotate 1.2.2; 14 found; start..end, strand, type, name):
     60..205     +  promoter       HSV TK promoter: herpes simplex virus thymidine kinase promoter
    283..415     +  intron         chimeric intron: chimera between introns from human β-globin and immunoglobulin heavy chain genes
    475..1191    +  CDS            Citrine: Citrine is a basic (constitutively fluorescent) yellow fluorescent protein published in 2001, derived from Aequorea victoria. It has moderate acid sensitivity.
   1365..1486    -  polyA_signal   SV40 poly(A) signal: SV40 polyadenylation signal
   1509..1577    -  CDS            large T antigen (fragment): large T antigen from SV40 (simian virus 40)
   1593..1725    +  CDS            TcR (fragment): tetracycline efflux protein; tet; confers resistance to tetracycline
   1905..2493    -  rep_origin     ori: high-copy-number ColE1/pMB1/pBR322/pUC origin of replication
   2664..3524    -  CDS            AmpR: β-lactamase; bla; confers resistance to ampicillin, carbenicillin, and related antibiotics
   3525..3629    -  promoter       AmpR promoter: bla
   3656..4084    +  rep_origin     f1 ori (sequence partly withheld): f1 bacteriophage origin of replication; arrow indicates direction of (+) strand synthesis
   4116..4183    -  CDS            lacZα (fragment): LacZα fragment of β-galactosidase; lacZ fragment
   4242..4290    +  polyA_signal   poly(A) signal: synthetic polyadenylation signal
   4304..4395    +  misc_feature   pause site: RNA polymerase II transcriptional pause signal from the human α2 globin gene
   4502..4525    +  promoter       HSV TK promoter (fragment): herpes simplex virus thymidine kinase promoter
>Addgene plasmid #130558 | pTK_Citrine_Nanotag_5_neg_Control | addgene full sequence | sequence record 257646 | Addgene NGS Result
GCTCGCGTTTGCTGGCGGTGTCCCCGGAAGAAATATATTTGCATGTCTTTAGTTCTATGATGACACAAAC
CCCGCCCAGCGTCTTGTCATTGGCGAATTCGAACACGCAGATGCAGTCGGGGCGGCGCGGTCCCAGGTCC
ACTTCGCATATTAAGGTGACGCGTGTGGCCTCGAACACCGAGCGACCCTGCAGCGACCCGCTTAACAGCG
TCAACAGCGTGCCGCAGATCCCAAGCTTGCGGCCGCTTAAGCTGCAGAAGTTGGTCGTGAGGCACTGGGC
AGGTAAGTATCAAGGTTACAAGACAGGTTTAAGGAGACCAATAGAAACTGGGCTTGTCGAGACAGAGAAG
ACTCTTGCGTTTCTGATAGGCACCTATTGGTCTTACTGACATCCACTTTGCCTTTCTCTCCACAGGTGTC
CACTCCCAGGTTCAATACAGCTCTTAAGCGGCCGCAAGCTAGCTTGCCGCCACCATGGTGAGCAAGGGCG
AGGAGCTGTTCACCGGGGTGGTGCCCATCCTGGTCGAGCTGGACGGCGACGTAAACGGCCACAAGTTCAG
CGTGTCCGGCGAGGGCGAGGGCGATGCCACCTACGGCAAGCTGACCCTGAAGTTCATCTGCACCACCGGC
AAGCTGCCCGTGCCCTGGCCCACCCTCGTGACCACCTTCGGCTACGGCCTGATGTGCTTCGCCCGCTACC
CCGACCACATGAAGCAGCACGACTTCTTCAAGTCCGCCATGCCCGAAGGCTACGTCCAGGAGCGCACCAT
CTTCTTCAAGGACGACGGCAACTACAAGACCCGCGCCGAGGTGAAGTTCGAGGGCGACACCCTGGTGAAC
CGCATCGAGCTGAAGGGCATCGACTTCAAGGAGGACGGCAACATCCTGGGGCACAAGCTGGAGTACAACT
ACAACAGCCACAACGTCTATATCATGGCCGACAAGCAGAAGAACGGCATCAAGGTGAACTTCAAGATCCG
CCACAACATCGAGGACGGCAGCGTGCAGCTCGCCGACCACTACCAGCAGAACACCCCCATCGGCGACGGC
CCCGTGCTGCTGCCCGACAACCACTACCTGAGCTACCAGTCCGCCCTGAGCAAAGACCCCAACGAGAAGC
GCGATCACATGGTCCTGCTGGAGTTCGTGACCGCCGCCGGGATCACTCTCGGCATGGACGAGCTGTACAA
GTGAGCCTCTAGACTCCCTCAGCGGCGCGCCGTTGCGTTCCAAACGTCGTGGAGCTCCCTGTCAAGACAC
GAACCGCTAACGCCACCTTAGTCCGTGAAGCATGATACGCGACATACCCCAGGAGATCTCACGTGTCTAG
AGTCGGGGCGGCCGGCCGCTTCGAGCAGACATGATAAGATACATTGATGAGTTTGGACAAACCACAACTA
GAATGCAGTGAAAAAAATGCTTTATTTGTGAAATTTGTGATGCTATTGCTTTATTTGTAACCATTATAAG
CTGCAATAAACAAGTTAACAACAACAATTGCATTCATTTTATGTTTCAGGTTCAGGGGGAGGTGTGGGAG
GTTTTTTAAAGCAAGTAAAACCTCTACAAATGTGGTAAAATCGATAAGGATCCGTCGACCGATGCCCTTG
AGAGCCTTCAACCCAGTCAGCTCCTTCCGGTGGGCGCGGGGCATGACTATCGTCGCCGCACTTATGACTG
TCTTCTTTATCATGCAACTCGTAGGACAGGTGCCGGCAGCGCTCTTCCGCTTCCTCGCTCACTGACTCGC
TGCGCTCGGTCGTTCGGCTGCGGCGAGCGGTATCAGCTCACTCAAAGGCGGTAATACGGTTATCCACAGA
ATCAGGGGATAACGCAGGAAAGAACATGTGAGCAAAAGGCCAGCAAAAGGCCAGGAACCGTAAAAAGGCC
GCGTTGCTGGCGTTTTTCCATAGGCTCCGCCCCCCTGACGAGCATCACAAAAATCGACGCTCAAGTCAGA
GGTGGCGAAACCCGACAGGACTATAAAGATACCAGGCGTTTCCCCCTGGAAGCTCCCTCGTGCGCTCTCC
TGTTCCGACCCTGCCGCTTACCGGATACCTGTCCGCCTTTCTCCCTTCGGGAAGCGTGGCGCTTTCTCAT
AGCTCACGCTGTAGGTATCTCAGTTCGGTGTAGGTCGTTCGCTCCAAGCTGGGCTGTGTGCACGAACCCC
CCGTTCAGCCCGACCGCTGCGCCTTATCCGGTAACTATCGTCTTGAGTCCAACCCGGTAAGACACGACTT
ATCGCCACTGGCAGCAGCCACTGGTAACAGGATTAGCAGAGCGAGGTATGTAGGCGGTGCTACAGAGTTC
TTGAAGTGGTGGCCTAACTACGGCTACACTAGAAGAACAGTATTTGGTATCTGCGCTCTGCTGAAGCCAG
TTACCTTCGGAAAAAGAGTTGGTAGCTCTTGATCCGGCAAACAAACCACCGCTGGTAGCGGTGGTTTTTT
TGTTTGCAAGCAGCAGATTACGCGCAGAAAAAAAGGATCTCAAGAAGATCCTTTGATCTTTTCTACGGGG
TCTGACGCTCAGTGGAACGAAAACTCACGTTAAGGGATTTTGGTCATGAGATTATCAAAAAGGATCTTCA
CCTAGATCCTTTTAAATTAAAAATGAAGTTTTAAATCAATCTAAAGTATATATGAGTAAACTTGGTCTGA
CAGTTACCAATGCTTAATCAGTGAGGCACCTATCTCAGCGATCTGTCTATTTCGTTCATCCATAGTTGCC
TGACTCCCCGTCGTGTAGATAACTACGATACGGGAGGGCTTACCATCTGGCCCCAGTGCTGCAATGATAC
CGCGAGACCCACGCTCACCGGCTCCAGATTTATCAGCAATAAACCAGCCAGCCGGAAGGGCCGAGCGCAG
AAGTGGTCCTGCAACTTTATCCGCCTCCATCCAGTCTATTAATTGTTGCCGGGAAGCTAGAGTAAGTAGT
TCGCCAGTTAATAGTTTGCGCAACGTTGTTGCCATTGCTACAGGCATCGTGGTGTCACGCTCGTCGTTTG
GTATGGCTTCATTCAGCTCCGGTTCCCAACGATCAAGGCGAGTTACATGATCCCCCATGTTGTGCAAAAA
AGCGGTTAGCTCCTTCGGTCCTCCGATCGTTGTCAGAAGTAAGTTGGCCGCAGTGTTATCACTCATGGTT
ATGGCAGCACTGCATAATTCTCTTACTGTCATGCCATCCGTAAGATGCTTTTCTGTGACTGGTGAGTACT
CAACCAAGTCATTCTGAGAATAGTGTATGCGGCGACCGAGTTGCTCTTGCCCGGCGTCAATACGGGATAA
TACCGCGCCACATAGCAGAACTTTAAAAGTGCTCATCATTGGAAAACGTTCTTCGGGGCGAAAACTCTCA
AGGATCTTACCGCTGTTGAGATCCAGTTCGATGTAACCCACTCGTGCACCCAACTGATCTTCAGCATCTT
TTACTTTCACCAGCGTTTCTGGGTGAGCAAAAACAGGAAGGCAAAATGCCGCAAAAAAGGGAATAAGGGC
GACACGGAAATGTTGAATACTCATACTCTTCCTTTTTCAATATTATTGAAGCATTTATCAGGGTTATTGT
CTCATGAGCGGATACATATTTGAATGTATTTAGAAAAATAAACAAATAGGGGTTCCGCGCACATTTCCCC
GAAAAGTGCCACCTG
[124 nt withheld, positions 3656-3779]
C
[91 nt withheld, positions 3781-3871]
A
[49 nt withheld, positions 3873-3921]
CCTTTGACGTTGGAGTCCACGTTCTTT
[37 nt withheld, positions 3949-3985]
ACCCTATCTCGGTCTATTCTTTTGATTTATAAGGGATTTTGCCGATTTCGGCCTATTGGTTAAAAAATGA
GCTGATTTAACAAAAATTTAACGCGAATTTTAACAAAATATTAACGCTTACAATTTGCCATTCGCCATTC
AGGCTGCGCAACTGTTGGGAAGGGCGATCGGTGCGGGCCTCTTCGCTATTACGCCAGCCCAAGCTACCAT
GATAAGTAAGTAATATTAAGGTACGGGAGGTACTTGGAGCGGCCGCAATAAAATATCTTTATTTTCATTA
CATCTGTGTGTTGGTTTTTTGTGTGAATCGATAGTACTAACATACGCTCTCCATCAAAACAAAACGAAAC
AAAACAAACTAGCAAAATAGGCTGTCCCCAGTGCAAGTGCAGGTGCCAGAACATTTCTCTATCGATAGGT
ACCGAGCTCGAGTTGCCAGAGCTGGATCGATGATATCCGATCGATCGTAGCACTGTTGGCTAGCCCGGGC
TCGAGATCTGCGATCTAAGTAAGCTTGCTGCTTCATCCCCGTGGCCCGTT
